Addgene plasmid #107552: AAV-tLuc
Purpose: tLuc in AAV backbone
Depositing lab: Juan Belmonte. Depositing organization: Salk Institute for Biological Studies. Publication: In Vivo Target Gene Activation via CRISPR/Cas9-Mediated Trans-epigenetic Modulation. Liao HK, Hatanaka F, Araoka T, Reddy P, Wu MZ, Sui Y, Yamauchi T, Sakurai M, O'Keefe DD, Nunez-Delicado E, Guillen P, Campistol JM, Wu CJ, Lu LF, Esteban CR, Izpisua Belmonte JC. Cell. 2017 Dec 14;171(7):1495-1507.e15. doi: 10.1016/j.cell.2017.10.025. Epub 2017 Dec 7. PubMed 29224783.
Backbone
  Vector backbone: AAV
  Vector type: AAV
Growth in bacteria
  Bacterial resistance: Ampicillin, 100 μg/mL
  Growth temperature: 30°C
  Growth strain: NEB Stable
  Copy number: High Copy
Gene/Insert
  Gene/Insert name: Luciferase
Terms and licenses: Academic/Nonprofit Terms; Industry Terms: Not Available to Industry
How to cite: AAV-tLuc was a gift from Juan Belmonte (Addgene plasmid # 107552 ; http://n2t.net/addgene:107552 ; RRID:Addgene_107552)
