[The description below was written by a language model from this plasmid's Addgene catalogue record and pLannotate feature annotations shown in this document.]
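Description:
AAV-tLuc is an adeno-associated virus transfer plasmid of about 5.9 kb that carries a firefly luciferase reporter between AAV2 inverted terminal repeats. It is maintained in bacteria through a high-copy ColE1/pUC-type origin and selected with ampicillin via the β-lactamase gene and its promoter. An f1 phage origin and small remnants of pBR322 bom and rop sequences are also present in the backbone. The right-hand ITR is annotated as complete, whereas the left-hand one is detected only as two short fragments. This may reflect the difficulty of sequencing or annotating these repeats, or a partial ITR; the record does not resolve which. The use of a recombination-deficient propagation strain is consistent with the instability typical of ITR-containing plasmids.

The payload is the luc+ version of firefly luciferase, preceded by an attB1 Gateway recombination site and a fragment of the minimal CMV promoter. A minimal promoter gives little expression by itself, so the reporter is presumably meant to stay low until transcription is driven from upstream sequences. The roughly 130 nt between the ITR fragments and the promoter are unannotated, and the record does not state what "t" in tLuc stands for or which elements lie there. Downstream of the coding sequence are a short WPRE fragment and an SV40 polyadenylation signal, then a G-CSF stem-loop destabilising element hit, a full-length WPRE and a synthetic poly(A) signal. This suggests leftover 3' processing elements from the parental AAV backbone in addition to those brought in with the insert. The associated publication concerns in vivo target gene activation by CRISPR/Cas9-based trans-epigenetic modulation, which fits use as an AAV-deliverable luciferase reporter for that activation system, though the catalogue purpose says only that it is tLuc in an AAV backbone.
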