Features (pLannotate 1.2.2; 18 found; start..end, strand, type, name):
     12..39      +  repeat_region  AAV2 ITR (fragment): inverted terminal repeat of adeno-associated virus serotype 2 inverted
     68..95      +  repeat_region  AAV2 ITR (fragment): inverted terminal repeat of adeno-associated virus serotype 2 inverted
    230..266     +  promoter       minimal CMV promoter (fragment): human cytomegalovirus (CMV) immediate early promoter
    312..336     +  protein_bind   attB1: mutant version of attB; recombination site for the Gateway® BP reaction BP Clonase™
    342..1994    +  CDS            luciferase: firefly luciferase; luc+; enhanced luc+ version of the luciferase gene
   2013..2119    +  misc_feature   WPRE (fragment): woodchuck hepatitis virus posttranscriptional regulatory element
   2128..2249    +  polyA_signal   SV40 poly(A) signal: SV40 polyadenylation signal
   2267..2359    +  ncRNA          G-CSF SLDE: Accession: RF00183 - G-CSF factor stem-loop destabilising element (SLDE)
   2476..3064    +  misc_feature   WPRE: woodchuck hepatitis virus posttranscriptional regulatory element
   3078..3126    +  polyA_signal   poly(A) signal: synthetic polyadenylation signal
   3134..3274    +  repeat_region  AAV2 ITR: inverted terminal repeat of adeno-associated virus serotype 2 inverted
   3279..3330    -  misc_feature   bom (fragment): basis of mobility region from pBR322
   3349..3804    +  rep_origin     f1 ori (sequence partly withheld): f1 bacteriophage origin of replication; arrow indicates direction of (+) strand synthesis
   3805..3854    -  misc_feature   bom (fragment): basis of mobility region from pBR322
   3956..3991    -  CDS            rop (fragment): Rop protein, which maintains plasmids at low copy number; rop
   4086..4190    +  promoter       AmpR promoter: bla
   4191..5051    +  CDS            AmpR: β-lactamase; bla; confers resistance to ampicillin, carbenicillin, and related antibiotics
   5222..5810    +  rep_origin     ori: high-copy-number ColE1/pMB1/pBR322/pUC origin of replication
>Addgene plasmid #107552 | AAV-tLuc | addgene full sequence | sequence record 213264 | Addgene NGS Result
CCTGCAGGCAGCTGCGCGCTCGCTCGCTCACTGAGGCCGCCCGGGCGTCGGGCGACCTTTGGTCGCCCGG
CCTCAGTGAGCGAGCGAGCGCGCAGAGAGGGAGTGGCCAACTCCATCACTAGGGGTTCCTGCGGCCTCTA
GAACGCGTCCTCCACGGCCACTAGATCGATGCCCTTTAGGGATAACAGGGTAATAGTGTCCCCTCCACCC
CACAGTGCGGGAAACTAGTTAGGCGTGTACGGTGGGAGGCCTATATAAGCAGAGCTCGTTTAGTGAACCG
TCAGATCGCCTGGAGAATTCTGCAGATATCAACAAGTTTGTACAAAAAAGCAGGCTCCACCATGGAAGAC
GCCAAAAACATAAAGAAAGGCCCGGCGCCATTCTATCCGCTGGAAGATGGAACCGCTGGAGAGCAACTGC
ATAAGGCTATGAAGAGATACGCCCTGGTTCCTGGAACAATTGCTTTTACAGATGCACATATCGAGGTGGA
CATCACTTACGCTGAGTACTTCGAAATGTCCGTTCGGTTGGCAGAAGCTATGAAACGATATGGGCTGAAT
ACAAATCACAGAATCGTCGTATGCAGTGAAAACTCTCTTCAATTCTTTATGCCGGTGTTGGGCGCGTTAT
TTATCGGAGTTGCAGTTGCGCCCGCGAACGACATTTATAATGAACGTGAATTGCTCAACAGTATGGGCAT
TTCGCAGCCTACCGTGGTGTTCGTTTCCAAAAAGGGGTTGCAAAAAATTTTGAACGTGCAAAAAAAGCTC
CCAATCATCCAAAAAATTATTATCATGGATTCTAAAACGGATTACCAGGGATTTCAGTCGATGTACACGT
TCGTCACATCTCATCTACCTCCCGGTTTTAATGAATACGATTTTGTGCCAGAGTCCTTCGATAGGGACAA
GACAATTGCACTGATCATGAACTCCTCTGGATCTACTGGTCTGCCTAAAGGTGTCGCTCTGCCTCATAGA
ACTGCCTGCGTGAGATTCTCGCATGCCAGAGATCCTATTTTTGGCAATCAAATCATTCCGGATACTGCGA
TTTTAAGTGTTGTTCCATTCCATCACGGTTTTGGAATGTTTACTACACTCGGATATTTGATATGTGGATT
TCGAGTCGTCTTAATGTATAGATTTGAAGAAGAGCTGTTTCTGAGGAGCCTTCAGGATTACAAGATTCAA
AGTGCGCTGCTGGTGCCAACCCTATTCTCCTTCTTCGCCAAAAGCACTCTGATTGACAAATACGATTTAT
CTAATTTACACGAAATTGCTTCTGGTGGCGCTCCCCTCTCTAAGGAAGTCGGGGAAGCGGTTGCCAAGAG
GTTCCATCTGCCAGGTATCAGGCAAGGATATGGGCTCACTGAGACTACATCAGCTATTCTGATTACACCC
GAGGGGGATGATAAACCGGGCGCGGTCGGTAAAGTTGTTCCATTTTTTGAAGCGAAGGTTGTGGATCTGG
ATACCGGGAAAACGCTGGGCGTTAATCAAAGAGGCGAACTGTGTGTGAGAGGTCCTATGATTATGTCCGG
TTATGTAAACAATCCGGAAGCGACCAACGCCTTGATTGACAAGGATGGATGGCTACATTCTGGAGACATA
GCTTACTGGGACGAAGACGAACACTTCTTCATCGTTGACCGCCTGAAGTCTCTGATTAAGTACAAAGGCT
ATCAGGTGGCTCCCGCTGAATTGGAATCCATCTTGCTCCAACACCCCAACATCTTCGACGCAGGTGTCGC
AGGTCTTCCCGACGATGACGCCGGTGAACTTCCCGCCGCCGTTGTTGTTTTGGAGCACGGAAAGACGATG
ACGGAAAAAGAGATCGTGGATTACGTCGCCAGTCAAGTAACAACCGCGAAAAAGTTGCGCGGAGGAGTTG
TGTTTGTGGACGAAGTACCGAAAGGTCTTACCGGAAAACTCGACGCAAGAAAAATCAGAGAGATCCTCAT
AAAGGCCAAGAAGGGCGGAAAGATCGCCGTGTAATTCTAGATGTACAAGTGAAATCAACCTCTGGATTAC
AAAATTTGTGAAAGATTGACTGGTATTCTTAACTATGTTGCTCCTTTTACGCTATGTGGATACGCTGCTT
TAATGCCTTTGTATCATGCGTTAACTAAACTTGTTTATTGCAGCTTATAATGGTTACAAATAAAGCAATA
GCATCACAAATTTCACAAATAAAGCATTTTTTTCACTGCATTCTAGTTGTGGTTTGTCCAAACTCATCAA
TGTATCTTATCATGTCTGGAATTGACTCAAATGATGTCAATTAGTCTATCAGAAGCTCATCTGGTCTCCC
TTCCGGGGGACAAGACATCCCTGTTTAATATTTAAACAGCAGTGTTCCCAAACTGGGTTCTTATATCCCT
TGCTCTGGTCAACCAGGTTGCAGGGTTTCCTGTCCTCACAGGAACGAAGTCCCTAAAGAAACAGTGGCAG
CCAGGTTTAGCCCTAGTCATATGATAATCAACCTCTGGATTACAAAATTTGTGAAAGATTGACTGGTATT
CTTAACTATGTTGCTCCTTTTACGCTATGTGGATACGCTGCTTTAATGCCTTTGTATCATGCTATTGCTT
CCCGTATGGCTTTCATTTTCTCCTCCTTGTATAAATCCTGGTTGCTGTCTCTTTATGAGGAGTTGTGGCC
CGTTGTCAGGCAACGTGGCGTGGTGTGCACTGTGTTTGCTGACGCAACCCCCACTGGTTGGGGCATTGCC
ACCACCTGTCAGCTCCTTTCCGGGACTTTCGCTTTCCCCCTCCCTATTGCCACGGCGGAACTCATCGCCG
CCTGCCTTGCCCGCTGCTGGACAGGGGCTCGGCTGTTGGGCACTGACAATTCCGTGGTGTTGTCGGGGAA
GCTGACGTCCTTTCCATGGCTGCTCGCCTGTGTTGCCACCTGGATTCTGCGCGGGACGTCCTTCTGCTAC
GTCCCTTCGGCCCTCAATCCAGCGGACCTTCCTTCCCGCGGCCTGCTGCCGGCTCTGCGGCCTCTTCCGC
GTCTTCGCCTTCGCCCTCAGACGAGTCGGATCTCCCTTTGGGCCGCCTCCCCGCACAATTGGAATTCAAT
AAAAGATCTTTATTTTCATTAGATCTGTGTGTTGGTTTTTTGTGTGCGGCCGCAGGAACCCCTAGTGATG
GAGTTGGCCACTCCCTCTCTGCGCGCTCGCTCGCTCACTGAGGCCGGGCGACCAAAGGTCGCCCGACGCC
CGGGCTTTGCCCGGGCGGCCTCAGTGAGCGAGCGAGCGCGCAGCTGCCTGCAGGGGCGCCTGATGCGGTA
TTTTCTCCTTACGCATCTGTGCGGTATTTCACACCGCATA
[95 nt withheld, positions 3331-3425]
T
[46 nt withheld, positions 3427-3472]
C
[141 nt withheld, positions 3474-3614]
CCTTTGACGTTGGAGTCCACGTTCTTT
[37 nt withheld, positions 3642-3678]
ACTCTATCTCGGGCTATTCTTTTGATTTATAAGGGATTTTGCCGATTTCGGTCTATTGGTTAAAAAATGA
GCTGATTTAACAAAAATTTAACGCGAATTTTAACAAAATATTAACGTTTACAATTTTATGGTGCACTCTC
AGTACAATCTGCTCTGATGCCGCATAGTTAAGCCAGCCCCGACACCCGCCAACACCCGCTGACGCGCCCT
GACGGGCTTGTCTGCTCCCGGCATCCGCTTACAGACAAGCTGTGACCGTCTCCGGGAGCTGCATGTGTCA
GAGGTTTTCACCGTCATCACCGAAACGCGCGAGACGAAAGGGCCTCGTGATACGCCTATTTTTATAGGTT
AATGTCATGATAATAATGGTTTCTTAGACGTCAGGTGGCACTTTTCGGGGAAATGTGCGCGGAACCCCTA
TTTGTTTATTTTTCTAAATACATTCAAATATGTATCCGCTCATGAGACAATAACCCTGATAAATGCTTCA
ATAATATTGAAAAAGGAAGAGTATGAGTATTCAACATTTCCGTGTCGCCCTTATTCCCTTTTTTGCGGCA
TTTTGCCTTCCTGTTTTTGCTCACCCAGAAACGCTGGTGAAAGTAAAAGATGCTGAAGATCAGTTGGGTG
CACGAGTGGGTTACATCGAACTGGATCTCAACAGCGGTAAGATCCTTGAGAGTTTTCGCCCCGAAGAACG
TTTTCCAATGATGAGCACTTTTAAAGTTCTGCTATGTGGCGCGGTATTATCCCGTATTGACGCCGGGCAA
GAGCAACTCGGTCGCCGCATACACTATTCTCAGAATGACTTGGTTGAGTACTCACCAGTCACAGAAAAGC
ATCTTACGGATGGCATGACAGTAAGAGAATTATGCAGTGCTGCCATAACCATGAGTGATAACACTGCGGC
CAACTTACTTCTGACAACGATCGGAGGACCGAAGGAGCTAACCGCTTTTTTGCACAACATGGGGGATCAT
GTAACTCGCCTTGATCGTTGGGAACCGGAGCTGAATGAAGCCATACCAAACGACGAGCGTGACACCACGA
TGCCTGTAGCAATGGCAACAACGTTGCGCAAACTATTAACTGGCGAACTACTTACTCTAGCTTCCCGGCA
ACAATTAATAGACTGGATGGAGGCGGATAAAGTTGCAGGACCACTTCTGCGCTCGGCCCTTCCGGCTGGC
TGGTTTATTGCTGATAAATCTGGAGCCGGTGAGCGTGGAAGCCGCGGTATCATTGCAGCACTGGGGCCAG
ATGGTAAGCCCTCCCGTATCGTAGTTATCTACACGACGGGGAGTCAGGCAACTATGGATGAACGAAATAG
ACAGATCGCTGAGATAGGTGCCTCACTGATTAAGCATTGGTAACTGTCAGACCAAGTTTACTCATATATA
CTTTAGATTGATTTAAAACTTCATTTTTAATTTAAAAGGATCTAGGTGAAGATCCTTTTTGATAATCTCA
TGACCAAAATCCCTTAACGTGAGTTTTCGTTCCACTGAGCGTCAGACCCCGTAGAAAAGATCAAAGGATC
TTCTTGAGATCCTTTTTTTCTGCGCGTAATCTGCTGCTTGCAAACAAAAAAACCACCGCTACCAGCGGTG
GTTTGTTTGCCGGATCAAGAGCTACCAACTCTTTTTCCGAAGGTAACTGGCTTCAGCAGAGCGCAGATAC
CAAATACTGTTCTTCTAGTGTAGCCGTAGTTAGGCCACCACTTCAAGAACTCTGTAGCACCGCCTACATA
CCTCGCTCTGCTAATCCTGTTACCAGTGGCTGCTGCCAGTGGCGATAAGTCGTGTCTTACCGGGTTGGAC
TCAAGACGATAGTTACCGGATAAGGCGCAGCGGTCGGGCTGAACGGGGGGTTCGTGCACACAGCCCAGCT
TGGAGCGAACGACCTACACCGAACTGAGATACCTACAGCGTGAGCTATGAGAAAGCGCCACGCTTCCCGA
AGGGAGAAAGGCGGACAGGTATCCGGTAAGCGGCAGGGTCGGAACAGGAGAGCGCACGAGGGAGCTTCCA
GGGGGAAACGCCTGGTATCTTTATAGTCCTGTCGGGTTTCGCCACCTCTGACTTGAGCGTCGATTTTTGT
GATGCTCGTCAGGGGGGCGGAGCCTATGGAAAAACGCCAGCAACGCGGCCTTTTTACGGTTCCTGGCCTT
TTGCTGGCCTTTTGCTCACATGT
